>Addgene plasmid #119715 | FB039 | addgene full sequence | sequence record 245416 | Addgene NGS Result
TGGCAGGATATATTGTGGTGTAAACATAACGGATCCGGTCTCAGGAGAGCGCATGTCTCAGACGGTCGAT
GCATTGCAGATGAGCTGTATCTGGAAGAGGTAAACCCGAAACGCGTTTTATTCTTGTTGACATGGAGCTA
TTAAATCACTAGAAGGCACTCTTTGCTGCTTGGACAAATGAACGTATCTTATCGAGATCCTGAACACCAT
TTGTCTCAACTCCGGAGCTGACATCGACACCAACGATCTTATATCCAGATTCGTCAAGCTGTTTGATGAT
TTCAGTAACGTTAAGTAAGCTCAGCTCATGACTGACTTGTAGAGCTCGTCCATGCCGAGAGTGATCCCGG
CGGCGGTCACGAACTCCAGCAGGACCATGTGATCGCGCTTCTCGTTGGGGTCTTTGCTCAGGGCGGACTG
GTAGCTCAGGTAGTGGTTGTCGGGCAGCAGCACGGGGCCGTCGCCGATGGGGGTGTTCTGCTGGTAGTGG
TCGGCGAGCTGCACGCTGCCGTCCTCGATGTTGTGGCGGATCTTGAAGTTCACCTTGATGCCGTTCTTCT
GCTTGTCGGCCATGATATAGACGTTGTGGCTGTTGTAGTTGTACTCCAGCTTGTGCCCCAGGATGTTGCC
GTCCTCCTTGAAGTCGATGCCCTTCAGCTCGATGCGGTTCACCAGGGTGTCGCCCTCGAACTTCACCTCG
GCGCGGGTCTTGTAGTTGCCGTCGTCCTTGAAGAAGATGGTGCGCTCCTGGACGTAGCCTTCGGGCATGG
CGGACTTGAAGAAGTCGTGCTGCTTCATGTGGTCGGGGTAGCGGGCGAAGCACTTCAGGCCGTAGCCGAA
GGTGGTCACGAGGGTGGGCCAGGGCACGGGCAGCTTGCCGGTGGTGCAGATGAACTTCAGGGTCAGCTTG
CCGTAGGTGGCGTCGCCCTCGCCCTCGCCGGACACGCTGAACTTGTGGCCGTTTACGTCGCCGTCCAGCT
CGACCAGGATGGGCACCACCCCGGTGAACAGCTCTTCACCCTTGCTCACCATTTTAAAGGTTCTTGGATG
GGAAGATGAATATACTGAAGATGGGAAAAGAAAGAGAAAAGAAAAGAGCAGCTGGTGGGGAGAGCAGGAA
AATATGGCAACAAATGTTGGACTGACGCAACGACCTTGTCAACCCCGCCGACACACCGGGCGGACAGACG
GGGCAAAGCTGCCTACCAGGGACTGAGGGACCTCAGCAGGTCGAGTGCAGAGCACCGGATGGGTCGACTG
CCAGCTTGTGTTCCCGGTCTGCGCCGCTGGCCAGCTCCTGAGCGGCCTTTCCGGTTTCATACACCGGGCA
AAGCAGGAGAGGCACGATATTTGGACGCCCTACAGATGCCGGATGGGCCAATTAGGGAGCTTACGCGCCG
GGTACTCGCTCTACCTACTTCGGAGAAGGTACTATCTCGTGAATCTTTTACCAGATCGGAAGCAATTGGA
CTTCTGTACCTAGGTTAATGGCATGCTATTTCGCCGACGGCTATACACCCCTGGCTTCACATTCTCCTTC
GCTTACTGCCGGTGATTCGATGAAGCTCCATATTCTCCGATGATGCAATAGATTCTTGGTCAACGAGGGG
CACACCAGCCTTTCCACTTCGGGGCGGAGGGGCGGCCGGTCCCGGATTAATAATCATCCACTGCACCTCA
GAGCCGCCAGAGCTGTCTGGCGCAGTGGCGCTTATTACTCAGCCCTTCTCTCTGCGTCCGTCCGTCTGTC
CGCATGCGCCACTCCGTCAGGAGAACTGATATTGAAGGAGCATTTTTTGGGCTTGGCTGGAGCTAGTGGA
GGTCAACAATGAATGCCTATTTTGGTTTAGTCGTCCAGGCGGTGAGCACAAAATTTGTGTCGTTTGACAA
GATGGTTCATTTAGGCAACTGGTCAGATCAGCCCCACTTGTAGCAGTAGCGGCGGCGCTCGAAGTGTGAC
TCTTATTAGCAGACAGGAACGAGGACATTATTATCATCTGCTGCTTGGTGCACGATAACTTGGTGCGTTT
GTCAAGCAAGGTAAGTGGACGACCCGGTCATACCTTCTTAAGTTCGCCCTTCCTCCCTTTATTTCAGATT
CAATCTGACTTACCTATTCTACCCAAGCATCCAAAATGATTGAACAAGATGGATTGCACGCAGGTTCTCC
GGCCGCTTGGGTGGAGAGGCTATTCGGCTATGACTGGGCACAACAGACAATCGGCTGCTCTGATGCCGCC
GTGTTCCGGCTGTCAGCGCAGGGGCGCCCGGTTCTTTTTGTCAAGACCGACCTGTCCGGTGCCCTGAATG
AACTCCAAGACGAGGCAGCGCGGCTATCGTGGCTGGCCACGACGGGCGTTCCTTGCGCAGCTGTGCTCGA
CGTTGTCACTGAAGCGGGAAGGGACTGGCTGCTATTGGGCGAAGTGCCGGGGCAGGATCTCCTGTCATCT
CACCTTGCTCCTGCCGAGAAAGTATCCATCATGGCTGATGCAATGCGGCGGCTGCATACGCTTGATCCGG
CTACCTGCCCATTCGACCACCAAGCGAAACACCGCATCGAGCGAGCACGTACTCGGATGGAAGCCGGTCT
TGTCGATCAGGATGATCTGGACGAAGAGCATCAGGGGCTCGCGCCAGCCGAACTGTTCGCCAGGCTCAAG
GCGCGGATGCCCGACGGCGAGGATCTCGTCGTGACCCACGGCGACGCCTGCTTGCCGAATATCATGGTGG
AAAATGGCCGCTTTTCTGGATTCATCGACTGTGGCCGGCTGGGTGTGGCGGACCGCTATCAGGACATAGC
GTTGGCTACCCGTGATATTGCTGAAGAGCTTGGCGGCGAATGGGCTGACCGCTTCCTCGTGCTTTACGGT
ATCGCCGCTCCCGATTCGCAGCGCATAGCCTTCTATCGCCTTCTTGACGAGTTCTTCTGAGCTTCATCAT
TCCACCATCATTCCACTCAACATTCAGGCTCCTCTGCGCACGTAAAGTGCCAAAGGCAATACCCTGCTCG
GTGGAATGCCGCCGGGCTTGTCGATTTTACGCACATATGCGCATTCTTGACTTGAAGCGGAGGAGTTCTT
CGTTGCGGGTTACAGTGTTTTAATAAAAGAATGGTCAAATCAAACTGCTAGATATACCTGTCAGACACTC
TAGTTGTTGACCCCTATACTCTTAATACATCAGACAGTACATGCATGTTGCATGATGACGCTGTCATGAG
ACCGGATCCTGACAGGATATATTGGCGGGTAAACCTAAGAGAAAAGAGCGTTTATTAGAATAATCGGATA
TTTAAAAGGGCGTGAAAAGGTTTATCCGTTCGTCCATTTGTATGTGCATGCCAACCACAGGGTTCCCCTC
GGGATCAAAGTACTTTGATCCAACCCCTCCGCTGCTATAGTGCAGTCGGCTTCTGACGTTCAGTGCAGCC
GTCATCTGAAAACGACATGTCGCACAAGTCCTAAGTTACGCGACAGGCTGCCGCCCTGCCCTTTTCCTGG
CGTTTTCTTGTCGCGTGTTTTAGTCGCATAAAGTAGAATACTTGCGACTAGAACCGGAGACATTACGCCA
TGAACAAGAGCGCCGCCGCTGGCCTGCTGGGCTATGCCCGCGTCAGCACCGACGACCAGGACTTGACCAA
CCAACGGGCCGAACTGCACGCGGCCGGCTGCACCAAGCTGTTTTCCGAGAAGATCACCGGCACCAGGCGC
GACCGCCCGGAGCTGGCCAGGATGCTTGACCACCTACGCCCTGGCGACGTTGTGACAGTGACCAGGCTAG
ACCGCCTGGCCCGCAGCACCCGCGACCTACTGGACATTGCCGAGCGCATCCAGGAGGCCGGCGCGGGCCT
GCGTAGCCTGGCAGAGCCGTGGGCCGACACCACCACGCCGGCCGGCCGCATGGTGTTGACCGTGTTCGCC
GGCATTGCCGAGTTCGAGCGTTCCCTAATCATCGACCGCACCCGGAGCGGGCGCGAGGCCGCCAAGGCCC
GAGGCGTGAAGTTTGGCCCCCGCCCTACCCTCACCCCGGCACAGATCGCGCACGCCCGCGAGCTGATCGA
CCAGGAAGGCCGCACCGTGAAAGAGGCGGCTGCACTGCTTGGCGTGCATCGCTCGACCCTGTACCGCGCA
CTTGAGCGCAGCGAGGAAGTGACGCCCACCGAGGCCAGGCGGCGCGGTGCCTTCCGTGAGGACGCATTGA
CCGAGGCCGACGCCCTGGCGGCCGCCGAGAATGAACGCCAAGAGGAACAAGCATGAAACCGCACCAGGAC
GGCCAGGACGAACCGTTTTTCATTACCGAAGAGATCGAGGCGGAGATGATCGCGGCCGGGTACGTGTTCG
AGCCGCCCGCGCACCTCTCAACCGTGCGGCTGCATGAAATCCTGGCCGGTTTGTCTGATGCCAAGCTGGC
GGCCTGGCCGGCCAGCTTGGCCGCTGAAGAAACCGAGCGCCGCCGTCTAAAAAGGTGATGTGTATTTGAG
TAAAACAGCTTGCGTCATGCGGTCGCTGCGTATATGATGCGATGAGTAAATAAACAAATACGCAAGGGGA
ACGCATGAAGGTTATCGCTGTACTTAACCAGAAAGGCGGGTCAGGCAAGACGACCATCGCAACCCATCTA
GCCCGCGCCCTGCAACTCGCCGGGGCCGATGTTCTGTTAGTCGATTCCGATCCCCAGGGCAGTGCCCGCG
ATTGGGCGGCCGTGCGGGAAGATCAACCGCTAACCGTTGTCGGCATCGACCGCCCGACGATTGACCGCGA
CGTGAAGGCCATCGGCCGGCGCGACTTCGTAGTGATCGACGGAGCGCCCCAGGCGGCGGACTTGGCTGTG
TCCGCGATCAAGGCAGCCGACTTCGTGCTGATTCCGGTGCAGCCAAGCCCTTACGACATATGGGCCACCG
CCGACCTGGTGGAGCTGGTTAAGCAGCGCATTGAGGTCACGGATGGAAGGCTACAAGCGGCCTTTGTCGT
GTCGCGGGCGATCAAAGGCACGCGCATCGGCGGTGAGGTTGCCGAGGCGCTGGCCGGGTACGAGCTGCCC
ATTCTTGAGTCCCGTATCACGCAGCGCGTGAGCTACCCAGGCACTGCCGCCGCCGGCACAACCGTTCTTG
AATCAGAACCCGAGGGCGACGCTGCCCGCGAGGTCCAGGCGCTGGCCGCTGAAATTAAATCAAAACTCAT
TTGAGTTAATGAGGTAAAGAGAAAATGAGCAAAAGCACAAACACGCTAAGTGCCGGCCGTCCGAGCGCAC
GCAGCAGCAAGGCTGCAACGTTGGCCAGCCTGGCAGACACGCCAGCCATGAAGCGGGTCAACTTTCAGTT
GCCGGCGGAGGATCACACCAAGCTGAAGATGTACGCGGTACGCCAAGGCAAGACCATTACCGAGCTGCTA
TCTGAATACATCGCGCAGCTACCAGAGTAAATGAGCAAATGAATAAATGAGTAGATGAATTTTAGCGGCT
AAAGGAGGCGGCATGGAAAATCAAGAACAACCAGGCACCGACGCCGTGGAATGCCCCATGTGTGGAGGAA
CGGGCGGTTGGCCAGGCGTAAGCGGCTGGGTTGCCTGCCGGCCCTGCAATGGCACTGGAACCCCCAAGCC
CGAGGAATCGGCGTGAGCGGTCGCAAACCATCCGGCCCGGTACAAATCGGCGCGGCGCTGGGTGATGACC
TGGTGGAGAAGTTGAAGGCCGCGCAGGCCGCCCAGCGGCAACGCATCGAGGCAGAAGCACGCCCCGGTGA
ATCGTGGCAAGCGGCCGCTGATCGAATCCGCAAAGAATCCCGGCAACCGCCGGCAGCCGGTGCGCCGTCG
ATTAGGAAGCCGCCCAAGGGCGACGAGCAACCAGATTTTTTCGTTCCGATGCTCTATGACGTGGGCACCC
GCGATAGTCGCAGCATCATGGACGTGGCCGTTTTCCGTCTGTCGAAGCGTGACCGACGAGCTGGCGAGGT
GATCCGCTACGAGCTTCCAGACGGGCACGTAGAGGTTTCCGCAGGGCCGGCCGGCATGGCCAGTGTGTGG
GATTACGACCTGGTACTGATGGCGGTTTCCCATCTAACCGAATCCATGAACCGATACCGGGAAGGGAAGG
GAGACAAGCCCGGCCGCGTGTTCCGTCCACACGTTGCGGACGTACTCAAGTTCTGCCGGCGAGCCGATGG
CGGAAAGCAGAAAGACGACCTGGTAGAAACCTGCATTCGGTTAAACACCACGCACGTTGCCATGCAGCGT
ACGAAGAAGGCCAAGAACGGCCGCCTGGTGACGGTATCCGAGGGTGAAGCCTTGATTAGCCGCTACAAGA
TCGTAAAGAGCGAAACCGGGCGGCCGGAGTACATCGAGATCGAGCTAGCTGATTGGATGTACCGCGAGAT
CACAGAAGGCAAGAACCCGGACGTGCTGACGGTTCACCCCGATTACTTTTTGATCGATCCCGGCATCGGC
CGTTTTCTCTACCGCCTGGCACGCCGCGCCGCAGGCAAGGCAGAAGCCAGATGGTTGTTCAAGACGATCT
ACGAACGCAGTGGCAGCGCCGGAGAGTTCAAGAAGTTCTGTTTCACCGTGCGCAAGCTGATCGGGTCAAA
TGACCTGCCGGAGTACGATTTGAAGGAGGAGGCGGGGCAGGCTGGCCCGATCCTAGTCATGCGCTACCGC
AACCTGATCGAGGGCGAAGCATCCGCCGGTTCCTAATGTACGGAGCAGATGCTAGGGCAAATTGCCCTAG
CAGGGGAAAAAGGTCGAAAAGGACTCTTTCCTGTGGATAGCACGTACATTGGGAACCCAAAGCCGTACAT
TGGGAACCGGAACCCGTACATTGGGAACCCAAAGCCGTACATTGGGAACCGGTCACACATGTAAGTGACT
GATATAAAAGAGAAAAAAGGCGATTTTTCCGCCTAAAACTCTTTAAAACTTATTAAAACTCTTAAAACCC
GCCTGGCCTGTGCATAACTGTCTGGCCAGCGCACAGCCGAAGAGCTGCAAAAAGCGCCTACCCTTCGGTC
GCTGCGCTCCCTACGCCCCGCCGCTTCGCGTCGGCCTATCGCGGCCGCTGGCCGCTCAAAAATGGCTGGC
CTACGGCCAGGCAATCTACCAGGGCGCGGACAAGCCGCGCCGTCGCCACTCGACCGCCGGCGCCCACATC
AAGGCACCCTGCCTCGCGCGTTTCGGTGATGACGGTGAAAACCTCTGACACATGCAGCTCCCGGTGACGG
TCACAGCTTGTCTGTAAGCGGATGCCGGGAGCAGACAAGCCCGTCAGGGCGCGTCAGCGGGTGTTGGCGG
GTGTCGGGGCGCAGCCATGACCCAGTCACGTAGCGATAGCGGAGTGTATACTGGCTTAACTATGCGGCAT
CAGAGCAGATTGTACTGAGAGTGCACCATATGCGGTGTGAAATACCGCACAGATGCGTAAGGAGAAAATA
CCGCATCAGGCGCTCTTCCGCTTCCTCGCTCACTGACTCGCTGCGCTCGGTCGTTCGGCTGCGGCGAGCG
GTATCAGCTCACTCAAAGGCGGTAATACGGTTATCCACAGAATCAGGGGATAACGCAGGAAAGAACATGT
GAGCAAAAGGCCAGCAAAAGGCCAGGAACCGTAAAAAGGCCGCGTTGCTGGCGTTTTTCCATAGGCTCCG
CCCCCCTGACGAGCATCACAAAAATCGACGCTCAAGTCAGAGGTGGCGAAACCCGACAGGACTATAAAGA
TACCAGGCGTTTCCCCCTGGAAGCTCCCTCGTGCGCTCTCCTGTTCCGACCCTGCCGCTTACCGGATACC
TGTCCGCCTTTCTCCCTTCGGGAAGCGTGGCGCTTTCTCATAGCTCACGCTGTAGGTATCTCAGTTCGGT
GTAGGTCGTTCGCTCCAAGCTGGGCTGTGTGCACGAACCCCCCGTTCAGCCCGACCGCTGCGCCTTATCC
GGTAACTATCGTCTTGAGTCCAACCCGGTAAGACACGACTTATCGCCACTGGCAGCAGCCACTGGTAACA
GGATTAGCAGAGCGAGGTATGTAGGCGGTGCTACAGAGTTCTTGAAGTGGTGGCCTAACTACGGCTACAC
TAGAAGGACAGTATTTGGTATCTGCGCTCTGCTGAAGCCAGTTACCTTCGGAAAAAGAGTTGGTAGCTCT
TGATCCGGCAAACAAACCACCGCTGGTAGCGGTGGTTTTTTTGTTTGCAAGCAGCAGATTACGCGCAGAA
AAAAAGGATCTCAAGAAGATCCTTTGATCTTTTCTACGGGGTCTGACGCTCAGTGGAACGAAAACTCACG
TTAAGGGATTTTGGTCATGCATTCTAGGTGATTATTTGCCGACTACCTTGGTGATCTCGCCTTTCACGTA
GTGGACAAATTCTTCCAACTGATCTGCGCGCGAGGCCAAGCGATCTTCTTCTTGTCCAAGATAAGCCTGT
CTAGCTTCAAGTATGACGGGCTGATACTGGGCCGGCAGGCGCTCCATTGCCCAGTCGGCAGCGACATCCT
TCGGCGCGATTTTGCCGGTTACTGCGCTGTACCAAATGCGGGACAACGTAAGCACTACATTTCGCTCATC
ACCAGCCCAGTCGGGCGGCGAGTTCCATAGCGTTAAGGTTTCATTTAGCGCCTCAAATAGATCCTGTTCA
GGAACCGGATCAAAGAGTTCCTCCGCCGCTGGACCTACCAAGGCAACGCTATGTTCTCTTGCTTTTGTCA
GCAAGATAGCCAGATCAATGTCGATCGTGGCTGGCTCGAAGATACCTGCAAGAATGTCATTGCGCTGCCA
TTCTCCAAATTGCAGTTCGCGCTTAGCTGGATAACGCCACGGAATGATGTCGTCGTGCACAACAATGGTG
ACTTCTACAGCGCGGAGAATCTCGCTCTCTCCAGGGGAAGCCGAAGTTTCCAAAAGGTCGTTGATCAAAG
CTCGCCGCGTTGTTTCATCAAGCCTTACGGTCACCGTAACCAGCAAATCAATATCACTGTGTGGCTTCAG
GCCGCCATCCACTGCGGAGCCGTACAAATGTACGGCCAGCAACGTCGGTTCGAGATGGCGCTCGATGACG
CCAACTACCTCTGATAGTTGAGTCGATACTTCGGCGATCACCGCTTCCCTCATAATGTTTAACTTTGTTT
TAGGGCGACTGCCCTGCTGCGTAACATCGTTGCTGCTCCATAACATCAAACATCGACCCACGGCGTAACG
CGCTTGCTGCTTGGATGCCCGAGGCATAGACTGTACCCCAAAAAAACAGTCATAACAAGCCATGAAAACC
GCCACTGCGCCGTTACCACCGCTGCGTTCGGTCAAGGTTCTGGACCAGTTGCGTGAGCGCATACGCTACT
TGCATTACAGCTTACGAACCGAACAGGCTTATGTCCACTGGGTTCGTGCCTTCATCCGTTTCCACGGTGT
GCGTCACCCGGCAACCTTGGGTAGCAGCGAAGTCGAGGCATTTCTGTCCTGGCTGGAACAGAACTTATTA
TTTCCTTCCTCTTTTCTACAGTATTTAAAGATACCCCAAGAAGCTAATTATAACAAGACGAACTCCAATT
CACTGTTCCTTGCATTCTAAAACCTTAAATACCAGAAAACAGCTTTTTCAAAGTTGTTTTCAAAGTTGGC
GTATAACATAGTATCGACGGAGCCGATTTTGAAACCGCGGTGATCACAGGCAGCAACGCTCTGTCATCGT
TACAATCAACATGCTACCCTCCGCGAGATCATCCGTGTTTCAAACCCGGCAGCTTAGTTGCCGTTCTTCC
GAATAGCATCGGTAACATGAGCAAAGTCTGCCGCCTTACAACGGCTCTCCCGCTGACGCCGTCCCGGACT
GATGGGCTGCCTGTATCGAGTGGTGATTTTGTGCCGAGCTGCCGGTCGGGGAGCTGTTGGCTGGCTGG
Features (pLannotate 1.2.2; 17 found; start..end, strand, type, name):
      1..25      +  misc_feature   LB T-DNA repeat: left border repeat from nopaline C58 T-DNA
     69..296     -  terminator     trpC terminator (fragment): trpC; transcription terminator from the Aspergillus nidulans trpC gene (Punt et al., 1987)
    316..1032    -  CDS            EYFP-Q69K: EYFP-Q69K is a basic (constitutively fluorescent) green/yellow fluorescent protein published in 1999, derived from Aequorea victoria. It has moderate acid sensitivity.
   1073..1757    -  promoter       gpdA promoter (fragment): gpdA; promoter from the Aspergillus nidulans glyceraldehyde-3-phosphate dehydrogenase gene (Punt et al., 1990)
   1777..2130    +  promoter       trpC promoter: promoter for Aspergillus nidulans trpC
   2136..2927    +  CDS            neo: KKA2_KLEPN - Also known as kan, nptII. Experimental evidence at protein level: Swiss-Prot protein existence level 1. Resistance to kanamycin, neomycin, paromomycin, ribostamycin, butirosin and gentamicin B. From Klebsiella pneumoniae.
   3230..3254    +  misc_feature   RB T-DNA repeat: right border repeat from nopaline C58 T-DNA
   3594..3995    +  CDS            Y4CG_SINFN (fragment): Protein inferred from homology: Swiss-Prot protein existence level 3. From Sinorhizobium fredii (strain NBRC 101917 / NGR234).
   4555..5184    +  CDS            pVS1 StaA: stability protein from the Pseudomonas plasmid pVS1 (Heeb et al., 2000)
   5613..6686    +  CDS            pVS1 RepA: replication protein from the Pseudomonas plasmid pVS1 (Heeb et al., 2000)
   6752..6946    +  rep_origin     pVS1 oriV: origin of replication for the Pseudomonas plasmid pVS1 (Heeb et al., 2000)
   7149..7188    +  CDS            rop (fragment): Rop protein, which maintains plasmids at low copy number; rop
   7290..7430    +  misc_feature   bom: basis of mobility region from pBR322
   7616..8204    -  rep_origin     ori: high-copy-number ColE1/pMB1/pBR322/pUC origin of replication
   8295..9083    -  CDS            aadA: S3AD_ECOLX - Experimental evidence at protein level: Swiss-Prot protein existence level 1. Mediates bacterial resistance to the antibiotics streptomycin and spectinomycin. From Escherichia coli.
   9090..9146    -  CDS            GmR (fragment): gentamycin acetyltransferase; aacC1; confers resistance to gentamycin
   9322..9345    -  promoter       Pc promoter (fragment): intI1 (promoter lies within the coding sequence); class 1 integron promoter
