[The description below was written by a language model from this plasmid's Addgene catalogue record and pLannotate feature annotations shown in this document.]
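Description:
FB039 is a binary T-DNA vector from the FungalBraid system, a GoldenBraid-based modular cloning platform adapted to fungal synthetic biology. It was built by joining two pre-assembled transcriptional units, FB026 and FB009, into the omega-level destination backbone pDGB3omega1 through BsmBI sites that were destroyed in the assembly. The 9.9 kb plasmid carries both a high-copy ColE1/pUC-type origin with the pBR322 bom region for propagation in E. coli and the pVS1 replicon (oriV, RepA and the StaA stability protein), which allows maintenance in Agrobacterium. Bacterial selection is by spectinomycin through the aadA gene; short fragments of a gentamicin resistance gene, rop and an integron Pc promoter are also annotated in the backbone.

The payload lies between the nopaline-type left and right T-DNA border repeats and consists of two divergently oriented expression units. On the reverse strand, a fragment of the Aspergillus nidulans gpdA (glyceraldehyde-3-phosphate dehydrogenase) promoter drives a yellow fluorescent protein, annotated as matching EYFP-Q69K, followed by the trpC terminator. On the forward strand, the A. nidulans trpC promoter drives nptII (neo), which confers geneticin (G418) resistance in the fungal host; the record names a tub terminator for this unit, although the feature table does not annotate it.

The construct is intended for Agrobacterium tumefaciens-mediated transformation (ATMT) of fungi. Transfer of the T-DNA delivers the marker and reporter together, so G418-resistant transformants are fluorescently tagged with YFP.
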