Addgene plasmid #119715: FB039
Purpose: Multipartite assembly obtained by combining FBparts FB026+FB009 into pDGB3omega1. Used for fluorescent tagging of fungi (G418 resistance + YFP), according to FungalBraid modular DNA assembly for ATMT.
Depositing lab: Jose Marcos. Depositing organization: Agencia Estatal Consejo Superior de Investigaciones Científicas, M.P. Publication: FungalBraid: A GoldenBraid-based modular cloning platform for the assembly and exchange of DNA elements tailored to fungal synthetic biology. Hernanz-Koers M, Gandia M, Garrigues S, Manzanares P, Yenush L, Orzaez D, Marcos JF. Fungal Genet Biol. 2018 Jul;116:51-61. doi: 10.1016/j.fgb.2018.04.010. Epub 2018 Apr 20. PubMed 29680684.
Backbone
  Vector backbone: pDGB3omega1
  Backbone manufacturer: Diego Orzaez
  Backbone size w/o insert (bp): 7295
  Total vector size (bp): 9868
  Vector type: Synthetic Biology
  Selectable markers: Geneticin
Growth in bacteria
  Bacterial resistance: Spectinomycin, 50 μg/mL
  Growth temperature: 37°C
  Growth strain: DH5alpha
  Copy number: High Copy
Gene/Insert
  Gene/Insert name: PgpdA::YFP::TtrpC(←)-PtrpC:nptII::Ttub (→) (alt name: FB026+FB009)
  Cloning method: Restriction Enzyme; 5′ cloning site BsmB1 (destroyed during cloning); 3′ cloning site BsmB1 (destroyed during cloning)
  Sequencing primers: 5′ CGAGTGGTGATTTTGTGCCG; 3′ CCCGCCAATATATCCTGTCAG
Terms and licenses: Academic/Nonprofit Terms; Industry Terms: Not Available to Industry
How to cite: FB039 was a gift from Jose Marcos (Addgene plasmid # 119715 ; http://n2t.net/addgene:119715 ; RRID:Addgene_119715)
